>Addgene plasmid #120483 | EF1a_SPIB_P2A_Hygro_Barcode | depositor full sequence | sequence record 228816 | Full Sequence
GTCGACGGATCGGGAGATCTCCCGATCCCCTATGGTGCACTCTCAGTACAATCTGCTCTGATGCCGCATA
GTTAAGCCAGTATCTGCTCCCTGCTTGTGTGTTGGAGGTCGCTGAGTAGTGCGCGAGCAAAATTTAAGCT
ACAACAAGGCAAGGCTTGACCGACAATTGCATGAAGAATCTGCTTAGGGTTAGGCGTTTTGCGCTGCTTC
GCGATGTACGGGCCAGATATACGCGTTGACATTGATTATTGACTAGTTATTAATAGTAATCAATTACGGG
GTCATTAGTTCATAGCCCATATATGGAGTTCCGCGTTACATAACTTACGGTAAATGGCCCGCCTGGCTGA
CCGCCCAACGACCCCCGCCCATTGACGTCAATAATGACGTATGTTCCCATAGTAACGCCAATAGGGACTT
TCCATTGACGTCAATGGGTGGAGTATTTACGGTAAACTGCCCACTTGGCAGTACATCAAGTGTATCATAT
GCCAAGTACGCCCCCTATTGACGTCAATGACGGTAAATGGCCCGCCTGGCATTATGCCCAGTACATGACC
TTATGGGACTTTCCTACTTGGCAGTACATCTACGTATTAGTCATCGCTATTACCATGGTGATGCGGTTTT
GGCAGTACATCAATGGGCGTGGATAGCGGTTTGACTCACGGGGATTTCCAAGTCTCCACCCCATTGACGT
CAATGGGAGTTTGTTTTGGCACCAAAATCAACGGGACTTTCCAAAATGTCGTAACAACTCCGCCCCATTG
ACGCAAATGGGCGGTAGGCGTGTACGGTGGGAGGTCTATATAAGCAGCGCGTTTTGCCTGTACTGGGTCT
CTCTGGTTAGACCAGATCTGAGCCTGGGAGCTCTCTGGCTAACTAGGGAACCCACTGCTTAAGCCTCAAT
AAAGCTTGCCTTGAGTGCTTCAAGTAGTGTGTGCCCGTCTGTTGTGTGACTCTGGTAACTAGAGATCCCT
CAGACCCTTTTAGTCAGTGTGGAAAATCTCTAGCAGTGGCGCCCGAACAGGGACTTGAAAGCGAAAGGGA
AACCAGAGGAGCTCTCTCGACGCAGGACTCGGCTTGCTGAAGCGCGCACGGCAAGAGGCGAGGGGCGGCG
ACTGGTGAGTACGCCAAAAATTTTGACTAGCGGAGGCTAGAAGGAGAGAGATGGGTGCGAGAGCGTCAGT
ATTAAGCGGGGGAGAATTAGATCGCGATGGGAAAAAATTCGGTTAAGGCCAGGGGGAAAGAAAAAATATA
AATTAAAACATATAGTATGGGCAAGCAGGGAGCTAGAACGATTCGCAGTTAATCCTGGCCTGTTAGAAAC
ATCAGAAGGCTGTAGACAAATACTGGGACAGCTACAACCATCCCTTCAGACAGGATCAGAAGAACTTAGA
TCATTATATAATACAGTAGCAACCCTCTATTGTGTGCATCAAAGGATAGAGATAAAAGACACCAAGGAAG
CTTTAGACAAGATAGAGGAAGAGCAAAACAAAAGTAAGACCACCGCACAGCAAGCGGCCGCTGATCTTCA
GACCTGGAGGAGGAGATATGAGGGACAATTGGAGAAGTGAATTATATAAATATAAAGTAGTAAAAATTGA
ACCATTAGGAGTAGCACCCACCAAGGCAAAGAGAAGAGTGGTGCAGAGAGAAAAAAGAGCAGTGGGAATA
GGAGCTTTGTTCCTTGGGTTCTTGGGAGCAGCAGGAAGCACTATGGGCGCAGCGTCAATGACGCTGACGG
TACAGGCCAGACAATTATTGTCTGGTATAGTGCAGCAGCAGAACAATTTGCTGAGGGCTATTGAGGCGCA
ACAGCATCTGTTGCAACTCACAGTCTGGGGCATCAAGCAGCTCCAGGCAAGAATCCTGGCTGTGGAAAGA
TACCTAAAGGATCAACAGCTCCTGGGGATTTGGGGTTGCTCTGGAAAACTCATTTGCACCACTGCTGTGC
CTTGGAATGCTAGTTGGAGTAATAAATCTCTGGAACAGATTTGGAATCACACGACCTGGATGGAGTGGGA
CAGAGAAATTAACAATTACACAAGCTTAATACACTCCTTAATTGAAGAATCGCAAAACCAGCAAGAAAAG
AATGAACAAGAATTATTGGAATTAGATAAATGGGCAAGTTTGTGGAATTGGTTTAACATAACAAATTGGC
TGTGGTATATAAAATTATTCATAATGATAGTAGGAGGCTTGGTAGGTTTAAGAATAGTTTTTGCTGTACT
TTCTATAGTGAATAGAGTTAGGCAGGGATATTCACCATTATCGTTTCAGACCCACCTCCCAACCCCGAGG
GGACCCGACAGGCCCGAAGGAATAGAAGAAGAAGGTGGAGAGAGAGACAGAGACAGATCCATTCGATTAG
TGAACGGATCGGCACTGCGTGCGCCAATTCTGCAGACAAATGGCAGTATTCATCCACAATTTTAAAAGAA
AAGGGGGGATTGGGGGGTACAGTGCAGGGGAAAGAATAGTAGACATAATAGCAACAGACATACAAACTAA
AGAATTACAAAAACAAATTACAAAAATTCAAAATTTTCGGGTTTATTACAGGGACAGCAGAGATCCAGTT
TGGTTAATTAATCGATAAGCTTTGCAAAGATGGATAAAGTTTTAAACAGAGAGGAATCTTTGCAGCTAAT
GGACCTTCTAGGTCTTGAAAGGAGTGCCTCGTGAGGCTCCGGTGCCCGTCAGTGGGCAGAGCGCACATCG
CCCACAGTCCCCGAGAAGTTGGGGGGAGGGGTCGGCAATTGAACCGGTGCCTAGAGAAGGTGGCGCGGGG
TAAACTGGGAAAGTGATGTCGTGTACTGGCTCCGCCTTTTTCCCGAGGGTGGGGGAGAACCGTATATAAG
TGCAGTAGTCGCCGTGAACGTTCTTTTTCGCAACGGGTTTGCCGCCAGAACACAGGTAAGTGCCGTGTGT
GGTTCCCGCGGGCCTGGCCTCTTTACGGGTTATGGCCCTTGCGTGCCTTGAATTACTTCCACCTGGCTGC
AGTACGTGATTCTTGATCCCGAGCTTCGGGTTGGAAGTGGGTGGGAGAGTTCGAGGCCTTGCGCTTAAGG
AGCCCCTTCGCCTCGTGCTTGAGTTGAGGCCTGGCCTGGGCGCTGGGGCCGCCGCGTGCGAATCTGGTGG
CACCTTCGCGCCTGTCTCGCTGCTTTCGATAAGTCTCTAGCCATTTAAAATTTTTGATGACCTGCTGCGA
CGCTTTTTTTCTGGCAAGATAGTCTTGTAAATGCGGGCCAAGATCTGCACACTGGTATTTCGGTTTTTGG
GGCCGCGGGCGGCGACGGGGCCCGTGCGTCCCAGCGCACATGTTCGGCGAGGCGGGGCCTGCGAGCGCGG
CCACCGAGAATCGGACGGGGGTAGTCTCAAGCTGGCCGGCCTGCTCTGGTGCCTGGCCTCGCGCCGCCGT
GTATCGCCCCGCCCTGGGCGGCAAGGCTGGCCCGGTCGGCACCAGTTGCGTGAGCGGAAAGATGGCCGCT
TCCCGGCCCTGCTGCAGGGAGCTCAAAATGGAGGACGCGGCGCTCGGGAGAGCGGGCGGGTGAGTCACCC
ACACAAAGGAAAAGGGCCTTTCCGTCCTCAGCCGTCGCTTCATGTGACTCCACGGAGTACCGGGCGCCGT
CCAGGCACCTCGATTAGTTCTCGAGCTTTTGGAGTACGTCGTCTTTAGGTTGGGGGGAGGGGTTTTATGC
GATGGAGTTTCCCCACACTGAGTGGGTGGAGACTGAAGTTAGGCCAGCTTGGCACTTGATGTAATTCTCC
TTGGAATTTGCCCTTTTTGAGTTTGGATCTTGGTTCATTCTCAAGCCTCAGACAGTGGTTCAAAGTTTTT
TTCTTCCATTTCAGGTGTCGTGAGGAATTAGCTTGGTACTAATACGACTCACTATAGGGAGACCCAAGCT
GGCTAGTTAAGCTTGATATCGAATTCCTGCAGCCCGGGGGATCCCGCCACCATGCTCGCCCTGGAGGCTG
CACAGCTCGACGGGCCACACTTCAGCTGTCTGTACCCAGATGGCGTCTTCTATGACCTGGACAGCTGCAA
GCATTCCAGCTACCCTGATTCAGAGGGGGCTCCTGACTCCCTGTGGGACTGGACTGTGGCCCCACCTGTC
CCAGCCACCCCCTATGAAGCCTTCGACCCGGCAGCAGCCGCTTTTAGCCACCCCCAGGCTGCCCAGCTCT
GCTACGAACCCCCCACCTACAGCCCTGCAGGGAACCTCGAACTGGCCCCCAGCCTGGAGGCCCCGGGGCC
TGGCCTCCCCGCATACCCCACGGAGAACTTCGCTAGCCAGACCCTGGTTCCCCCGGCATATGCCCCGTAC
CCCAGCCCTGTGCTATCAGAGGAGGAAGACTTACCGTTGGACAGCCCTGCCCTGGAGGTCTCGGACAGCG
AGTCGGATGAGGCCCTCGTGGCTGGCCCCGAGGGGAAGGGATCCGAGGCAGGGACTCGCAAGAAGCTGCG
CCTGTACCAGTTCCTGCTGGGGCTACTGACGCGCGGGGACATGCGTGAGTGCGTGTGGTGGGTGGAGCCA
GGCGCCGGCGTCTTCCAGTTCTCCTCCAAGCACAAGGAACTCCTGGCGCGCCGCTGGGGCCAGCAGAAGG
GGAACCGCAAGCGCATGACCTACCAGAAGCTGGCGCGCGCCCTCCGAAACTACGCCAAGACCGGCGAGAT
CCGCAAGGTCAAGCGCAAGCTCACCTACCAGTTCGACAGCGCGCTGCTGCCTGCAGTCCGCCGGGCCTTG
GGATCCGGCGCAACAAACTTCTCTCTGCTGAAACAAGCCGGAGATGTCGAAGAGAATCCTGGACCGATGA
AAAAGCCTGAACTCACCGCGACGTCTGTCGAGAAGTTTCTGATCGAAAAGTTCGACAGCGTCTCCGACCT
GATGCAGCTCTCGGAGGGCGAAGAATCTCGTGCTTTCAGCTTCGATGTAGGAGGGCGTGGATATGTCCTG
CGGGTAAATAGCTGCGCCGATGGTTTCTACAAAGATCGTTATGTTTATCGGCACTTTGCATCGGCCGCGC
TCCCGATTCCGGAAGTGCTTGACATTGGGGAATTCAGCGAGAGCCTGACCTATTGCATCTCCCGCCGTGC
ACAGGGTGTCACGTTGCAAGACCTGCCTGAAACCGAACTGCCCGCTGTTCTGCAGCCGGTCGCGGAGGCC
ATGGATGCGATCGCTGCGGCCGATCTTAGCCAGACGAGCGGGTTCGGCCCATTCGGACCGCAAGGAATCG
GTCAATACACTACATGGCGTGATTTCATATGCGCGATTGCTGATCCCCATGTGTATCACTGGCAAACTGT
GATGGACGACACCGTCAGTGCGTCCGTCGCGCAGGCTCTCGATGAGCTGATGCTTTGGGCCGAGGACTGC
CCCGAAGTCCGGCACCTCGTGCACGCGGATTTCGGCTCCAACAATGTCCTGACGGACAATGGCCGCATAA
CAGCGGTCATTGACTGGAGCGAGGCGATGTTCGGGGATTCCCAATACGAGGTCGCCAACATCTTCTTCTG
GAGGCCGTGGTTGGCTTGTATGGAGCAGCAGACGCGCTACTTCGAGCGGAGGCATCCGGAGCTTGCAGGA
TCGCCGCGGCTCCGGGCGTATATGCTCCGCATTGGTCTTGACCAACTCTATCAGAGCTTGGTTGACGGCA
ATTTCGATGATGCAGCTTGGGCGCAGGGTCGATGCGACGCAATCGTCCGATCCGGAGCCGGGACTGTCGG
GCGTACACAAATCGCCCGCAGAAGCGCGGCCGTCTGGACCGATGGCTGTGTAGAAGTACTCGCCGATAGT
GGAAACCGACGCCCCAGCACTCGTCCGAGGGCAAAGGAATAAGTTAGAACTATTTCCTGGCTGTTACGCG
GATCTTTAGTAACAGATCAACTACTGACGGGCTTGTTAAACAGTGAACCGCCCGCCCCACGACCCGCAGC
GCCCGACCGAAAGGAGCGCACGACCCCATGCATCGAACAAAAGAAAAGGGGGGACTGGAAGGGCTAATTC
ACTCCCAACGAAGACAAGATATCATAACTTCGTATAGCATACATTATACGAAGTTATCGGCTAGCTGGTC
CGGACTGTACTGGGTCTCTCTGGTTAGACCAGATCTGAGCCTGGGAGCTCTCTGGCTAACTAGGGAACCC
ACTGCTTAAGCCTCAATAAAGCTTGCCTTGAGTGCTTCAAGTAGTGTGTGCCCGTCTGTTGTGTGACTCT
GGTAACTAGAGATCCCTCAGACCCTTTTAGTCAGTGTGGAAAATCTCTAGCAGGGCCCGTTTAAACCCGC
TGATCAGCCTCGACTGTGCCTTCTAGTTGCCAGCCATCTGTTGTTTGCCCCTCCCCCGTGCCTTCCTTGA
CCCTGGAAGGTGCCACTCCCACTGTCCTTTCCTAATAAAATGAGGAAATTGCATCGCATTGTCTGAGTAG
GTGTCATTCTATTCTGGGGGGTGGGGTGGGGCAGGACAGCAAGGGGGAGGATTGGGAAGACAATAGCAGG
CATGCTGGGGATGCGGTGGGCTCTATGGCTTCTGAGGCGGAAAGAACCAGCTGGGGCTCTAGGGGGTATC
CCC
[124 nt withheld, positions 6584-6707]
C
[91 nt withheld, positions 6709-6799]
A
[49 nt withheld, positions 6801-6849]
CCTTTGACGTTGGAGTCCACGTTCTTT
[37 nt withheld, positions 6877-6913]
ACCCTATCTCGGTCTATTCTTTTGATTTATAAGGGATTTTGCCGATTTCGGCCTATTGGTTAAAAAATGA
GCTGATTTAACAAAAATTTAACGCGAATTAATTCTGTGGAATGTGTGTCAGTTAGGGTGTGGAAAGTCCC
CAGGCTCCCCAGCAGGCAGAAGTATGCAAAGCATGCATCTCAATTAGTCAGCAACCAGGTGTGGAAAGTC
CCCAGGCTCCCCAGCAGGCAGAAGTATGCAAAGCATGCATCTCAATTAGTCAGCAACCATAGTCCCGCCC
CTAACTCCGCCCATCCCGCCCCTAACTCCGCCCAGTTCCGCCCATTCTCCGCCCCATGGCTGACTAATTT
TTTTTATTTATGCAGAGGCCGAGGCCGCCTCTGCCTCTGAGCTATTCCAGAAGTAGTGAGGAGGCTTTTT
TGGAGGCCTAGGCTTTTGCAAAAAGCTCCCGGGAGCTTGTATATCCATTTTCGGATCTGATCAGCACGTG
TTGACAATTAATCATCGGCATAGTATATCGGCATAGTATAATACGACAAGGTGAGGAACTAAACCATGGC
CAAGTTGACCAGTGCCGTTCCGGTGCTCACCGCGCGCGACGTCGCCGGAGCGGTCGAGTTCTGGACCGAC
CGGCTCGGGTTCTCCCGGGACTTCGTGGAGGACGACTTCGCCGGTGTGGTCCGGGACGACGTGACCCTGT
TCATCAGCGCGGTCCAGGACCAGGTGGTGCCGGACAACACCCTGGCCTGGGTGTGGGTGCGCGGCCTGGA
CGAGCTGTACGCCGAGTGGTCGGAGGTCGTGTCCACGAACTTCCGGGACGCCTCCGGGCCGGCCATGACC
GAGATCGGCGAGCAGCCGTGGGGGCGGGAGTTCGCCCTGCGCGACCCGGCCGGCAACTGCGTGCACTTCG
TGGCCGAGGAGCAGGACTGACACGTGCTACGAGATTTCGATTCCACCGCCGCCTTCTATGAAAGGTTGGG
CTTCGGAATCGTTTTCCGGGACGCCGGCTGGATGATCCTCCAGCGCGGGGATCTCATGCTGGAGTTCTTC
GCCCACCCCAACTTGTTTATTGCAGCTTATAATGGTTACAAATAAAGCAATAGCATCACAAATTTCACAA
ATAAAGCATTTTTTTCACTGCATTCTAGTTGTGGTTTGTCCAAACTCATCAATGTATCTTATCATGTCTG
TATACCGTCGACCTCTAGCTAGAGCTTGGCGTAATCATGGTCATAGCTGTTTCCTGTGTGAAATTGTTAT
CCGCTCACAATTCCACACAACATACGAGCCGGAAGCATAAAGTGTAAAGCCTGGGGTGCCTAATGAGTGA
GCTAACTCACATTAATTGCGTTGCGCTCACTGCCCGCTTTCCAGTCGGGAAACCTGTCGTGCCAGCTGCA
TTAATGAATCGGCCAACGCGCGGGGAGAGGCGGTTTGCGTATTGGGCGCTCTTCCGCTTCCTCGCTCACT
GACTCGCTGCGCTCGGTCGTTCGGCTGCGGCGAGCGGTATCAGCTCACTCAAAGGCGGTAATACGGTTAT
CCACAGAATCAGGGGATAACGCAGGAAAGAACATGTGAGCAAAAGGCCAGCAAAAGGCCAGGAACCGTAA
AAAGGCCGCGTTGCTGGCGTTTTTCCATAGGCTCCGCCCCCCTGACGAGCATCACAAAAATCGACGCTCA
AGTCAGAGGTGGCGAAACCCGACAGGACTATAAAGATACCAGGCGTTTCCCCCTGGAAGCTCCCTCGTGC
GCTCTCCTGTTCCGACCCTGCCGCTTACCGGATACCTGTCCGCCTTTCTCCCTTCGGGAAGCGTGGCGCT
TTCTCATAGCTCACGCTGTAGGTATCTCAGTTCGGTGTAGGTCGTTCGCTCCAAGCTGGGCTGTGTGCAC
GAACCCCCCGTTCAGCCCGACCGCTGCGCCTTATCCGGTAACTATCGTCTTGAGTCCAACCCGGTAAGAC
ACGACTTATCGCCACTGGCAGCAGCCACTGGTAACAGGATTAGCAGAGCGAGGTATGTAGGCGGTGCTAC
AGAGTTCTTGAAGTGGTGGCCTAACTACGGCTACACTAGAAGAACAGTATTTGGTATCTGCGCTCTGCTG
AAGCCAGTTACCTTCGGAAAAAGAGTTGGTAGCTCTTGATCCGGCAAACAAACCACCGCTGGTAGCGGTG
GTTTTTTTGTTTGCAAGCAGCAGATTACGCGCAGAAAAAAAGGATCTCAAGAAGATCCTTTGATCTTTTC
TACGGGGTCTGACGCTCAGTGGAACGAAAACTCACGTTAAGGGATTTTGGTCATGAGATTATCAAAAAGG
ATCTTCACCTAGATCCTTTTAAATTAAAAATGAAGTTTTAAATCAATCTAAAGTATATATGAGTAAACTT
GGTCTGACAGTTACCAATGCTTAATCAGTGAGGCACCTATCTCAGCGATCTGTCTATTTCGTTCATCCAT
AGTTGCCTGACTCCCCGTCGTGTAGATAACTACGATACGGGAGGGCTTACCATCTGGCCCCAGTGCTGCA
ATGATACCGCGAGACCCACGCTCACCGGCTCCAGATTTATCAGCAATAAACCAGCCAGCCGGAAGGGCCG
AGCGCAGAAGTGGTCCTGCAACTTTATCCGCCTCCATCCAGTCTATTAATTGTTGCCGGGAAGCTAGAGT
AAGTAGTTCGCCAGTTAATAGTTTGCGCAACGTTGTTGCCATTGCTACAGGCATCGTGGTGTCACGCTCG
TCGTTTGGTATGGCTTCATTCAGCTCCGGTTCCCAACGATCAAGGCGAGTTACATGATCCCCCATGTTGT
GCAAAAAAGCGGTTAGCTCCTTCGGTCCTCCGATCGTTGTCAGAAGTAAGTTGGCCGCAGTGTTATCACT
CATGGTTATGGCAGCACTGCATAATTCTCTTACTGTCATGCCATCCGTAAGATGCTTTTCTGTGACTGGT
GAGTACTCAACCAAGTCATTCTGAGAATAGTGTATGCGGCGACCGAGTTGCTCTTGCCCGGCGTCAATAC
GGGATAATACCGCGCCACATAGCAGAACTTTAAAAGTGCTCATCATTGGAAAACGTTCTTCGGGGCGAAA
ACTCTCAAGGATCTTACCGCTGTTGAGATCCAGTTCGATGTAACCCACTCGTGCACCCAACTGATCTTCA
GCATCTTTTACTTTCACCAGCGTTTCTGGGTGAGCAAAAACAGGAAGGCAAAATGCCGCAAAAAAGGGAA
TAAGGGCGACACGGAAATGTTGAATACTCATACTCTTCCTTTTTCAATATTATTGAAGCATTTATCAGGG
TTATTGTCTCATGAGCGGATACATATTTGAATGTATTTAGAAAAATAAACAAATAGGGGTTCCGCGCACA
TTTCCCCGAAAAGTGCCACCTGAC
Features (pLannotate 1.2.2; 33 found; start..end, strand, type, name):
     31..83      -  misc_feature   bom (fragment): basis of mobility region from pBR322
    238..617     +  enhancer       CMV enhancer: human cytomegalovirus immediate early enhancer
    618..817     +  promoter       CMV promoter: human cytomegalovirus (CMV) immediate early promoter
    835..1015    +  LTR            5' LTR (truncated): truncated 5' long terminal repeat (LTR) from HIV-1
   1062..1187    +  misc_feature   HIV-1 Ψ: packaging signal of human immunodeficiency virus type 1
   1171..1534    +  CDS            HIV-1 gag (fragment): gag protein from human immunodeficiency virus 1; gag
   1680..1913    +  misc_feature   RRE: The Rev response element (RRE) of HIV-1 allows for Rev-dependent mRNA export from the nucleus to the cytoplasm.
   2290..2390    +  CDS            Rev (fragment): human immunodeficiency virus 1 (HIV-1) Rev protein; rev; enhances nuclear export of unspliced and incompletely spliced viral mRNAs
   2440..2557    +  misc_feature   cPPT/CTS: central polypurine tract and central termination sequence of HIV-1
   2620..2689    +  CDS            small t antigen (fragment): SV40 (simian virus 40) small t antigen
   2695..3873    +  promoter       EF-1α promoter: strong constitutive promoter for human elongation factor EF-1α
   3890..3908    +  promoter       T7 promoter: promoter for bacteriophage T7 RNA polymerase
   3928..3964    -  misc_feature   MCS (fragment): pBluescript multiple cloning site
   3972..4757    +  CDS            SPIB: SPIB_HUMAN - Experimental evidence at protein level: Swiss-Prot protein existence level 1. Sequence specific transcriptional activator which binds to the PU-box, a purine-rich DNA sequence (5'-GAGGAA-3') that can act as a lymphoid-specific enhancer. Promotes development of plasmacytoid dendritic cells (pDCs), also known as type 2 DC precursors (pre-DC2) or natural interferon (IFN)-producing cells. These cells have the capacity to produce large amounts of interferon and block viral replication. May be required for B-cell receptor (BCR) signaling, which is necessary for normal B-cell development
   4827..5849    +  CDS            hph: KHYB_ECOLX - Experimental evidence at protein level: Swiss-Prot protein existence level 1. The aminoglycoside phosphotransferases achieve inactivation of their antibiotic substrates by phosphorylation. Only phosphorylates hygromycin and closely related compounds such as demethyl analogs and destomycin. From Escherichia coli.
   5933..6046    +  CDS            nef (fragment): NEF_HV1LA - Experimental evidence at protein level: Swiss-Prot protein existence level 1. Extracellular Nef protein targets CD4(+) T-lymphocytes for apoptosis by interacting with CXCR4 surface receptors. From Human immunodeficiency virus type 1 group M subtype B (isolate Lai) (HIV-1).
   6044..6077    +  protein_bind   loxP: Cre-mediated recombination occurs in the 8-bp core sequence (GCATACAT). Cre recombinase
   6102..6282    +  LTR            5' LTR (truncated): truncated 5' long terminal repeat (LTR) from HIV-1
   6314..6538    +  polyA_signal   bGH poly(A) signal: bovine growth hormone polyadenylation signal
   6542..6563    +  promoter       SV40 promoter (fragment): SV40 enhancer and early promoter
   6584..7012    +  rep_origin     f1 ori (sequence partly withheld): f1 bacteriophage origin of replication; arrow indicates direction of (+) strand synthesis
   7026..7355    +  promoter       SV40 promoter: SV40 enhancer and early promoter
   7403..7450    +  promoter       EM7 promoter: synthetic bacterial promoter&nbsp
   7469..7843    +  CDS            BleoR: antibiotic-binding protein; Sh ble from Streptoalloteichus hindustanus; confers resistance to bleomycin, phleomycin, and Zeocin™
   7853..7978    +  CDS            ble (fragment): BLE_KLEPN - Experimental evidence at protein level: Swiss-Prot protein existence level 1. Binding protein with a strong affinity to the bleomycin family of antibiotics. Binds to CL990; an antimitotic-antibiotic compound. From Klebsiella pneumoniae.
   7973..8094    +  polyA_signal   SV40 poly(A) signal: SV40 polyadenylation signal
   8167..8183    -  protein_bind   lac operator: The lac repressor binds to the lac operator to inhibit transcription in E. coli. This inhibition can be relieved by adding lactose or isopropyl-β-D-thiogalactopyranoside (IPTG). lac repressor encoded by lacI
   8191..8221    -  promoter       lac promoter: promoter for the E. coli lac operon
   8236..8257    -  protein_bind   CAP binding site: CAP binding activates transcription in the presence of cAMP. E. coli catabolite activator protein
   8270..8362    -  CDS            lacI (fragment): lac repressor; lacI; The lac repressor binds to the lac operator to inhibit transcription in E. coli. This inhibition can be relieved by adding lactose or isopropyl-β-D-thiogalactopyranoside (IPTG).
   8545..9133    -  rep_origin     ori: high-copy-number ColE1/pMB1/pBR322/pUC origin of replication
   9304..10164   -  CDS            AmpR: β-lactamase; bla; confers resistance to ampicillin, carbenicillin, and related antibiotics
  10165..10269   -  promoter       AmpR promoter: bla
