>Addgene plasmid #120483 | EF1a_SPIB_P2A_Hygro_Barcode | addgene full sequence | sequence record 240249 | Addgene NGS Result
GTCGACGGATCGGGAGATCTCCCGATCCCCTATGGTGCACTCTCAGTACAATCTGCTCTGATGCCGCATA
GTTAAGCCAGTATCTGCTCCCTGCTTGTGTGTTGGAGGTCGCTGAGTAGTGCGCGAGCAAAATTTAAGCT
ACAACAAGGCAAGGCTTGACCGACAATTGCATGAAGAATCTGCTTAGGGTTAGGCGTTTTGCGCTGCTTC
GCGATGTACGGGCCAGATATACGCGTTGACATTGATTATTGACTAGTTATTAATAGTAATCAATTACGGG
GTCATTAGTTCATAGCCCATATATGGAGTTCCGCGTTACATAACTTACGGTAAATGGCCCGCCTGGCTGA
CCGCCCAACGACCCCCGCCCATTGACGTCAATAATGACGTATGTTCCCATAGTAACGCCAATAGGGACTT
TCCATTGACGTCAATGGGTGGAGTATTTACGGTAAACTGCCCACTTGGCAGTACATCAAGTGTATCATAT
GCCAAGTACGCCCCCTATTGACGTCAATGACGGTAAATGGCCCGCCTGGCATTATGCCCAGTACATGACC
TTATGGGACTTTCCTACTTGGCAGTACATCTACGTATTAGTCATCGCTATTACCATGGTGATGCGGTTTT
GGCAGTACATCAATGGGCGTGGATAGCGGTTTGACTCACGGGGATTTCCAAGTCTCCACCCCATTGACGT
CAATGGGAGTTTGTTTTGGCACCAAAATCAACGGGACTTTCCAAAATGTCGTAACAACTCCGCCCCATTG
ACGCAAATGGGCGGTAGGCGTGTACGGTGGGAGGTCTATATAAGCAGCGCGTTTTGCCTGTACTGGGTCT
CTCTGGTTAGACCAGATCTGAGCCTGGGAGCTCTCTGGCTAACTAGGGAACCCACTGCTTAAGCCTCAAT
AAAGCTTGCCTTGAGTGCTTCAAGTAGTGTGTGCCCGTCTGTTGTGTGACTCTGGTAACTAGAGATCCCT
CAGACCCTTTTAGTCAGTGTGGAAAATCTCTAGCAGTGGCGCCCGAACAGGGACTTGAAAGCGAAAGGGA
AACCAGAGGAGCTCTCTCGACGCAGGACTCGGCTTGCTGAAGCGCGCACGGCAAGAGGCGAGGGGCGGCG
ACTGGTGAGTACGCCAAAAATTTTGACTAGCGGAGGCTAGAAGGAGAGAGATGGGTGCGAGAGCGTCAGT
ATTAAGCGGGGGAGAATTAGATCGCGATGGGAAAAAATTCGGTTAAGGCCAGGGGGAAAGAAAAAATATA
AATTAAAACATATAGTATGGGCAAGCAGGGAGCTAGAACGATTCGCAGTTAATCCTGGCCTGTTAGAAAC
ATCAGAAGGCTGTAGACAAATACTGGGACAGCTACAACCATCCCTTCAGACAGGATCAGAAGAACTTAGA
TCATTATATAATACAGTAGCAACCCTCTATTGTGTGCATCAAAGGATAGAGATAAAAGACACCAAGGAAG
CTTTAGACAAGATAGAGGAAGAGCAAAACAAAAGTAAGACCACCGCACAGCAAGCGGCCGCTGATCTTCA
GACCTGGAGGAGGAGATATGAGGGACAATTGGAGAAGTGAATTATATAAATATAAAGTAGTAAAAATTGA
ACCATTAGGAGTAGCACCCACCAAGGCAAAGAGAAGAGTGGTGCAGAGAGAAAAAAGAGCAGTGGGAATA
GGAGCTTTGTTCCTTGGGTTCTTGGGAGCAGCAGGAAGCACTATGGGCGCAGCGTCAATGACGCTGACGG
TACAGGCCAGACAATTATTGTCTGGTATAGTGCAGCAGCAGAACAATTTGCTGAGGGCTATTGAGGCGCA
ACAGCATCTGTTGCAACTCACAGTCTGGGGCATCAAGCAGCTCCAGGCAAGAATCCTGGCTGTGGAAAGA
TACCTAAAGGATCAACAGCTCCTGGGGATTTGGGGTTGCTCTGGAAAACTCATTTGCACCACTGCTGTGC
CTTGGAATGCTAGTTGGAGTAATAAATCTCTGGAACAGATTTGGAATCACACGACCTGGATGGAGTGGGA
CAGAGAAATTAACAATTACACAAGCTTAATACACTCCTTAATTGAAGAATCGCAAAACCAGCAAGAAAAG
AATGAACAAGAATTATTGGAATTAGATAAATGGGCAAGTTTGTGGAATTGGTTTAACATAACAAATTGGC
TGTGGTATATAAAATTATTCATAATGATAGTAGGAGGCTTGGTAGGTTTAAGAATAGTTTTTGCTGTACT
TTCTATAGTGAATAGAGTTAGGCAGGGATATTCACCATTATCGTTTCAGACCCACCTCCCAACCCCGAGG
GGACCCGACAGGCCCGAAGGAATAGAAGAAGAAGGTGGAGAGAGAGACAGAGACAGATCCATTCGATTAG
TGAACGGATCGGCACTGCGTGCGCCAATTCTGCAGACAAATGGCAGTATTCATCCACAATTTTAAAAGAA
AAGGGGGGATTGGGGGGTACAGTGCAGGGGAAAGAATAGTAGACATAATAGCAACAGACATACAAACTAA
AGAATTACAAAAACAAATTACAAAAATTCAAAATTTTCGGGTTTATTACAGGGACAGCAGAGATCCAGTT
TGGTTAATTAATCGATAAGCTTTGCAAAGATGGATAAAGTTTTAAACAGAGAGGAATCTTTGCAGCTAAT
GGACCTTCTAGGTCTTGAAAGGAGTGGGAATTGGCTCCGGTGCCCGTCAGTGGGCAGAGCGCACATCGCC
CACAGTCCCCGAGAAGTTGGGGGGAGGGGTCGGCAATTGAACCGGTGCCTAGAGAAGGTGGCGCGGGGTA
AACTGGGAAAGTGATGTCGTGTACTGGCTCCGCCTTTTTCCCGAGGGTGGGGGAGAACCGTATATAAGTG
CAGTAGTCGCCGTGAACGTTCTTTTTCGCAACGGGTTTGCCGCCAGAACACAGGTAAGTGCCGTGTGTGG
TTCCCGCGGGCCTGGCCTCTTTACGGGTTATGGCCCTTGCGTGCCTTGAATTACTTCCACCTGGCTGCAG
TACGTGATTCTTGATCCCGAGCTTCGGGTTGGAAGTGGGTGGGAGAGTTCGAGGCCTTGCGCTTAAGGAG
CCCCTTCGCCTCGTGCTTGAGTTGAGGCCTGGCCTGGGCGCTGGGGCCGCCGCGTGCGAATCTGGTGGCA
CCTTCGCGCCTGTCTCGCTGCTTTCGATAAGTCTCTAGCCATTTAAAATTTTTGATGACCTGCTGCGACG
CTTTTTTTCTGGCAAGATAGTCTTGTAAATGCGGGCCAAGATCTGCACACTGGTATTTCGGTTTTTGGGG
CCGCGGGCGGCGACGGGGCCCGTGCGTCCCAGCGCACATGTTCGGCGAGGCGGGGCCTGCGAGCGCGGCC
ACCGAGAATCGGACGGGGGTAGTCTCAAGCTGGCCGGCCTGCTCTGGTGCCTGGCCTCGCGCCGCCGTGT
ATCGCCCCGCCCTGGGCGGCAAGGCTGGCCCGGTCGGCACCAGTTGCGTGAGCGGAAAGATGGCCGCTTC
CCGGCCCTGCTGCAGGGAGCTCAAAATGGAGGACGCGGCGCTCGGGAGAGCGGGCGGGTGAGTCACCCAC
ACAAAGGAAAAGGGCCTTTCCGTCCTCAGCCGTCGCTTCATGTGACTCCACGGAGTACCGGGCGCCGTCC
AGGCACCTCGATTAGTTCTCGAGCTTTTGGAGTACGTCGTCTTTAGGTTGGGGGGAGGGGTTTTATGCGA
TGGAGTTTCCCCACACTGAGTGGGTGGAGACTGAAGTTAGGCCAGCTTGGCACTTGATGTAATTCTCCTT
GGAATTTGCCCTTTTTGAGTTTGGATCTTGGTTCATTCTCAAGCCTCAGACAGTGGTTCAAAGTTTTTTT
CTTCCATTTCAGGTGTCGTGAGGAATTAGCTTGGTACTAATACGACTCACTATAGGGAGACCCAAGCTGG
CTAGGTAAGCTTGATATCGAATTCCTGCAGCCCGGGGGATCCCGCCACCATGCTCGCCCTGGAGGCTGCA
CAGCTCGACGGGCCACACTTCAGCTGTCTGTACCCAGATGGCGTCTTCTATGACCTGGACAGCTGCAAGC
ATTCCAGCTACCCTGATTCAGAGGGGGCTCCTGACTCCCTGTGGGACTGGACTGTGGCCCCACCTGTCCC
AGCCACCCCCTATGAAGCCTTCGACCCGGCAGCAGCCGCTTTTAGCCACCCCCAGGCTGCCCAGCTCTGC
TACGAACCCCCCACCTACAGCCCTGCAGGGAACCTCGAACTGGCCCCCAGCCTGGAGGCCCCGGGGCCTG
GCCTCCCCGCATACCCCACGGAGAACTTCGCTAGCCAGACCCTGGTTCCCCCGGCATATGCCCCGTACCC
CAGCCCTGTGCTATCAGAGGAGGAAGACTTACCGTTGGACAGCCCTGCCCTGGAGGTCTCGGACAGCGAG
TCGGATGAGGCCCTCGTGGCTGGCCCCGAGGGGAAGGGATCCGAGGCAGGGACTCGCAAGAAGCTGCGCC
TGTACCAGTTCCTGCTGGGGCTACTGACGCGCGGGGACATGCGTGAGTGCGTGTGGTGGGTGGAGCCAGG
CGCCGGCGTCTTCCAGTTCTCCTCCAAGCACAAGGAACTCCTGGCGCGCCGCTGGGGCCAGCAGAAGGGG
AACCGCAAGCGCATGACCTACCAGAAGCTGGCGCGCGCCCTCCGAAACTACGCCAAGACCGGCGAGATCC
GCAAGGTCAAGCGCAAGCTCACCTACCAGTTCGACAGCGCGCTGCTGCCTGCAGTCCGCCGGGCCTTGGG
ATCCGGCGCAACAAACTTCTCTCTGCTGAAACAAGCCGGAGATGTCGAAGAGAATCCTGGACCGATGAAA
AAGCCTGAACTCACCGCGACGTCTGTCGAGAAGTTTCTGATCGAAAAGTTCGACAGCGTCTCCGACCTGA
TGCAGCTCTCGGAGGGCGAAGAATCTCGTGCTTTCAGCTTCGATGTAGGAGGGCGTGGATATGTCCTGCG
GGTAAATAGCTGCGCCGATGGTTTCTACAAAGATCGTTATGTTTATCGGCACTTTGCATCGGCCGCGCTC
CCGATTCCGGAAGTGCTTGACATTGGGGAATTCAGCGAGAGCCTGACCTATTGCATCTCCCGCCGTGCAC
AGGGTGTCACGTTGCAAGACCTGCCTGAAACCGAACTGCCCGCTGTTCTGCAGCCGGTCGCGGAGGCCAT
GGATGCGATCGCTGCGGCCGATCTTAGCCAGACGAGCGGGTTCGGCCCATTCGGACCGCAAGGAATCGGT
CAATACACTACATGGCGTGATTTCATATGCGCGATTGCTGATCCCCATGTGTATCACTGGCAAACTGTGA
TGGACGACACCGTCAGTGCGTCCGTCGCGCAGGCTCTCGATGAGCTGATGCTTTGGGCCGAGGACTGCCC
CGAAGTCCGGCACCTCGTGCACGCGGATTTCGGCTCCAACAATGTCCTGACGGACAATGGCCGCATAACA
GCGGTCATTGACTGGAGCGAGGCGATGTTCGGGGATTCCCAATACGAGGTCGCCAACATCTTCTTCTGGA
GGCCGTGGTTGGCTTGTATGGAGCAGCAGACGCGCTACTTCGAGCGGAGGCATCCGGAGCTTGCAGGATC
GCCGCGGCTCCGGGCGTATATGCTCCGCATTGGTCTTGACCAACTCTATCAGAGCTTGGTTGACGGCAAT
TTCGATGATGCAGCTTGGGCGCAGGGTCGATGCGACGCAATCGTCCGATCCGGAGCCGGGACTGTCGGGC
GTACACAAATCGCCCGCAGAAGCGCGGCCGTCTGGACCGATGGCTGTGTAGAAGTACTCGCCGATAGTGG
AAACCGACGCCCCAGCACTCGTCCGAGGGCAAAGGAATAAGTTAGAACTATTCCTGGCTGTTACGCGGAT
CTTTAGTAACAGATCAACTACTGACGGGCTTGTTAAACAGTGAACCGCCCGCCCCACGACCCGCAGCGCC
CGACCGAAAGGAGCGCACGACCCCATGCATCGAACAAAAGAAAAGGGGGGACTGGAAGGGCTAATTCACT
CCCAACGAAGACAAGATATCATAACTTCGTATAGCATACATTATACGAAGTTATCGGCTAGCTGGTCCGG
ACTGTACTGGGTCTCTCTGGTTAGACCAGATCTGAGCCTGGGAGCTCTCTGGCTAACTAGGGAACCCACT
GCTTAAGCCTCAATAAAGCTTGCCTTGAGTGCTTCAAGTAGTGTGTGCCCGTCTGTTGTGTGACTCTGGT
AACTAGAGATCCCTCAGACCCTTTTAGTCAGTGTGGAAAATCTCTAGCAGGGCCCGTTTAAACCCGCTGA
TCAGCCTCGACTGTGCCTTCTAGTTGCCAGCCATCTGTTGTTTGCCCCTCCCCCGTGCCTTCCTTGACCC
TGGAAGGTGCCACTCCCACTGTCCTTTCCTAATAAAATGAGGAAATTGCATCGCATTGTCTGAGTAGGTG
TCATTCTATTCTGGGGGGTGGGGTGGGGCAGGACAGCAAGGGGGAGGATTGGGAAGACAATAGCAGGCAT
GCTGGGGATGCGGTGGGCTCTATGGCTTCTGAGGCGGAAAGAACCAGCTGGGGCTCTAGGGGGTATCCCC
[124 nt withheld, positions 6581-6704]
C
[91 nt withheld, positions 6706-6796]
A
[49 nt withheld, positions 6798-6846]
CCTTTGACGTTGGAGTCCACGTTCTTT
[37 nt withheld, positions 6874-6910]
ACCCTATCTCGGTCTATTCTTTTGATTTATAAGGGATTTTGCCGATTTCGGCCTATTGGTTAAAAAATGA
GCTGATTTAACAAAAATTTAACGCGAATTAATTCTGTGGAATGTGTGTCAGTTAGGGTGTGGAAAGTCCC
CAGGCTCCCCAGCAGGCAGAAGTATGCAAAGCATGCATCTCAATTAGTCAGCAACCAGGTGTGGAAAGTC
CCCAGGCTCCCCAGCAGGCAGAAGTATGCAAAGCATGCATCTCAATTAGTCAGCAACCATAGTCCCGCCC
CTAACTCCGCCCATCCCGCCCCTAACTCCGCCCAGTTCCGCCCATTCTCCGCCCCATGGCTGACTAATTT
TTTTTATTTATGCAGAGGCCGAGGCCGCCTCTGCCTCTGAGCTATTCCAGAAGTAGTGAGGAGGCTTTTT
TGGAGGCCTAGGCTTTTGCAAAAAGCTCCCGGGAGCTTGTATATCCATTTTCGGATCTGATCAGCACGTG
TTGACAATTAATCATCGGCATAGTATATCGGCATAGTATAATACGACAAGGTGAGGAACTAAACCATGGC
CAAGTTGACCAGTGCCGTTCCGGTGCTCACCGCGCGCGACGTCGCCGGAGCGGTCGAGTTCTGGACCGAC
CGGCTCGGGTTCTCCCGGGACTTCGTGGAGGACGACTTCGCCGGTGTGGTCCGGGACGACGTGACCCTGT
TCATCAGCGCGGTCCAGGACCAGGTGGTGCCGGACAACACCCTGGCCTGGGTGTGGGTGCGCGGCCTGGA
CGAGCTGTACGCCGAGTGGTCGGAGGTCGTGTCCACGAACTTCCGGGACGCCTCCGGGCCGGCCATGACC
GAGATCGGCGAGCAGCCGTGGGGGCGGGAGTTCGCCCTGCGCGACCCGGCCGGCAACTGCGTGCACTTCG
TGGCCGAGGAGCAGGACTGACACGTGCTACGAGATTTCGATTCCACCGCCGCCTTCTATGAAAGGTTGGG
CTTCGGAATCGTTTTCCGGGACGCCGGCTGGATGATCCTCCAGCGCGGGGATCTCATGCTGGAGTTCTTC
GCCCACCCCAACTTGTTTATTGCAGCTTATAATGGTTACAAATAAAGCAATAGCATCACAAATTTCACAA
ATAAAGCATTTTTTTCACTGCATTCTAGTTGTGGTTTGTCCAAACTCATCAATGTATCTTATCATGTCTG
TATACCGTCGACCTCTAGCTAGAGCTTGGCGTAATCATGGTCATAGCTGTTTCCTGTGTGAAATTGTTAT
CCGCTCACAATTCCACACAACATACGAGCCGGAAGCATAAAGTGTAAAGCCTGGGGTGCCTAATGAGTGA
GCTAACTCACATTAATTGCGTTGCGCTCACTGCCCGCTTTCCAGTCGGGAAACCTGTCGTGCCAGCTGCA
TTAATGAATCGGCCAACGCGCGGGGAGAGGCGGTTTGCGTATTGGGCGCTCTTCCGCTTCCTCGCTCACT
GACTCGCTGCGCTCGGTCGTTCGGCTGCGGCGAGCGGTATCAGCTCACTCAAAGGCGGTAATACGGTTAT
CCACAGAATCAGGGGATAACGCAGGAAAGAACATGTGAGCAAAAGGCCAGCAAAAGGCCAGGAACCGTAA
AAAGGCCGCGTTGCTGGCGTTTTTCCATAGGCTCCGCCCCCCTGACGAGCATCACAAAAATCGACGCTCA
AGTCAGAGGTGGCGAAACCCGACAGGACTATAAAGATACCAGGCGTTTCCCCCTGGAAGCTCCCTCGTGC
GCTCTCCTGTTCCGACCCTGCCGCTTACCGGATACCTGTCCGCCTTTCTCCCTTCGGGAAGCGTGGCGCT
TTCTCATAGCTCACGCTGTAGGTATCTCAGTTCGGTGTAGGTCGTTCGCTCCAAGCTGGGCTGTGTGCAC
GAACCCCCCGTTCAGCCCGACCGCTGCGCCTTATCCGGTAACTATCGTCTTGAGTCCAACCCGGTAAGAC
ACGACTTATCGCCACTGGCAGCAGCCACTGGTAACAGGATTAGCAGAGCGAGGTATGTAGGCGGTGCTAC
AGAGTTCTTGAAGTGGTGGCCTAACTACGGCTACACTAGAAGAACAGTATTTGGTATCTGCGCTCTGCTG
AAGCCAGTTACCTTCGGAAAAAGAGTTGGTAGCTCTTGATCCGGCAAACAAACCACCGCTGGTAGCGGTG
GTTTTTTTGTTTGCAAGCAGCAGATTACGCGCAGAAAAAAAGGATCTCAAGAAGATCCTTTGATCTTTTC
TACGGGGTCTGACGCTCAGTGGAACGAAAACTCACGTTAAGGGATTTTGGTCATGAGATTATCAAAAAGG
ATCTTCACCTAGATCCTTTTAAATTAAAAATGAAGTTTTAAATCAATCTAAAGTATATATGAGTAAACTT
GGTCTGACAGTTACCAATGCTTAATCAGTGAGGCACCTATCTCAGCGATCTGTCTATTTCGTTCATCCAT
AGTTGCCTGACTCCCCGTCGTGTAGATAACTACGATACGGGAGGGCTTACCATCTGGCCCCAGTGCTGCA
ATGATACCGCGAGACCCACGCTCACCGGCTCCAGATTTATCAGCAATAAACCAGCCAGCCGGAAGGGCCG
AGCGCAGAAGTGGTCCTGCAACTTTATCCGCCTCCATCCAGTCTATTAATTGTTGCCGGGAAGCTAGAGT
AAGTAGTTCGCCAGTTAATAGTTTGCGCAACGTTGTTGCCATTGCTACAGGCATCGTGGTGTCACGCTCG
TCGTTTGGTATGGCTTCATTCAGCTCCGGTTCCCAACGATCAAGGCGAGTTACATGATCCCCCATGTTGT
GCAAAAAAGCGGTTAGCTCCTTCGGTCCTCCGATCGTTGTCAGAAGTAAGTTGGCCGCAGTGTTATCACT
CATGGTTATGGCAGCACTGCATAATTCTCTTACTGTCATGCCATCCGTAAGATGCTTTTCTGTGACTGGT
GAGTACTCAACCAAGTCATTCTGAGAATAGTGTATGCGGCGACCGAGTTGCTCTTGCCCGGCGTCAATAC
GGGATAATACCGCGCCACATAGCAGAACTTTAAAAGTGCTCATCATTGGAAAACGTTCTTCGGGGCGAAA
ACTCTCAAGGATCTTACCGCTGTTGAGATCCAGTTCGATGTAACCCACTCGTGCACCCAACTGATCTTCA
GCATCTTTTACTTTCACCAGCGTTTCTGGGTGAGCAAAAACAGGAAGGCAAAATGCCGCAAAAAAGGGAA
TAAGGGCGACACGGAAATGTTGAATACTCATACTCTTCCTTTTTCAATATTATTGAAGCATTTATCAGGG
TTATTGTCTCATGAGCGGATACATATTTGAATGTATTTAGAAAAATAAACAAATAGGGGTTCCGCGCACA
TTTCCCCGAAAAGTGCCACCTGAC
Features (pLannotate 1.2.2; 33 found; start..end, strand, type, name):
     31..83      -  misc_feature   bom (fragment): basis of mobility region from pBR322
    238..617     +  enhancer       CMV enhancer: human cytomegalovirus immediate early enhancer
    618..817     +  promoter       CMV promoter: human cytomegalovirus (CMV) immediate early promoter
    835..1015    +  LTR            5' LTR (truncated): truncated 5' long terminal repeat (LTR) from HIV-1
   1062..1187    +  misc_feature   HIV-1 Ψ: packaging signal of human immunodeficiency virus type 1
   1171..1534    +  CDS            HIV-1 gag (fragment): gag protein from human immunodeficiency virus 1; gag
   1680..1913    +  misc_feature   RRE: The Rev response element (RRE) of HIV-1 allows for Rev-dependent mRNA export from the nucleus to the cytoplasm.
   2290..2390    +  CDS            Rev (fragment): human immunodeficiency virus 1 (HIV-1) Rev protein; rev; enhances nuclear export of unspliced and incompletely spliced viral mRNAs
   2440..2557    +  misc_feature   cPPT/CTS: central polypurine tract and central termination sequence of HIV-1
   2620..2686    +  CDS            small t antigen (fragment): SV40 (simian virus 40) small t antigen
   2693..3871    +  promoter       EF-1α promoter: strong constitutive promoter for human elongation factor EF-1α
   3888..3906    +  promoter       T7 promoter: promoter for bacteriophage T7 RNA polymerase
   3926..3962    -  misc_feature   MCS (fragment): pBluescript multiple cloning site
   3970..4755    +  CDS            SPIB: SPIB_HUMAN - Experimental evidence at protein level: Swiss-Prot protein existence level 1. Sequence specific transcriptional activator which binds to the PU-box, a purine-rich DNA sequence (5'-GAGGAA-3') that can act as a lymphoid-specific enhancer. Promotes development of plasmacytoid dendritic cells (pDCs), also known as type 2 DC precursors (pre-DC2) or natural interferon (IFN)-producing cells. These cells have the capacity to produce large amounts of interferon and block viral replication. May be required for B-cell receptor (BCR) signaling, which is necessary for normal B-cell development
   4825..5847    +  CDS            hph: KHYB_ECOLX - Experimental evidence at protein level: Swiss-Prot protein existence level 1. The aminoglycoside phosphotransferases achieve inactivation of their antibiotic substrates by phosphorylation. Only phosphorylates hygromycin and closely related compounds such as demethyl analogs and destomycin. From Escherichia coli.
   5930..6043    +  CDS            nef (fragment): NEF_HV1LA - Experimental evidence at protein level: Swiss-Prot protein existence level 1. Extracellular Nef protein targets CD4(+) T-lymphocytes for apoptosis by interacting with CXCR4 surface receptors. From Human immunodeficiency virus type 1 group M subtype B (isolate Lai) (HIV-1).
   6041..6074    +  protein_bind   loxP: Cre-mediated recombination occurs in the 8-bp core sequence (GCATACAT). Cre recombinase
   6099..6279    +  LTR            5' LTR (truncated): truncated 5' long terminal repeat (LTR) from HIV-1
   6311..6535    +  polyA_signal   bGH poly(A) signal: bovine growth hormone polyadenylation signal
   6539..6560    +  promoter       SV40 promoter (fragment): SV40 enhancer and early promoter
   6581..7009    +  rep_origin     f1 ori (sequence partly withheld): f1 bacteriophage origin of replication; arrow indicates direction of (+) strand synthesis
   7023..7352    +  promoter       SV40 promoter: SV40 enhancer and early promoter
   7400..7447    +  promoter       EM7 promoter: synthetic bacterial promoter&nbsp
   7466..7840    +  CDS            BleoR: antibiotic-binding protein; Sh ble from Streptoalloteichus hindustanus; confers resistance to bleomycin, phleomycin, and Zeocin™
   7850..7975    +  CDS            ble (fragment): BLE_KLEPN - Experimental evidence at protein level: Swiss-Prot protein existence level 1. Binding protein with a strong affinity to the bleomycin family of antibiotics. Binds to CL990; an antimitotic-antibiotic compound. From Klebsiella pneumoniae.
   7970..8091    +  polyA_signal   SV40 poly(A) signal: SV40 polyadenylation signal
   8164..8180    -  protein_bind   lac operator: The lac repressor binds to the lac operator to inhibit transcription in E. coli. This inhibition can be relieved by adding lactose or isopropyl-β-D-thiogalactopyranoside (IPTG). lac repressor encoded by lacI
   8188..8218    -  promoter       lac promoter: promoter for the E. coli lac operon
   8233..8254    -  protein_bind   CAP binding site: CAP binding activates transcription in the presence of cAMP. E. coli catabolite activator protein
   8267..8359    -  CDS            lacI (fragment): lac repressor; lacI; The lac repressor binds to the lac operator to inhibit transcription in E. coli. This inhibition can be relieved by adding lactose or isopropyl-β-D-thiogalactopyranoside (IPTG).
   8542..9130    -  rep_origin     ori: high-copy-number ColE1/pMB1/pBR322/pUC origin of replication
   9301..10161   -  CDS            AmpR: β-lactamase; bla; confers resistance to ampicillin, carbenicillin, and related antibiotics
  10162..10266   -  promoter       AmpR promoter: bla
