[The description below was written by a language model from this plasmid's Addgene catalogue record and pLannotate feature annotations shown in this document.]
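Description:
EF1a_SPIB_P2A_Hygro_Barcode is a lentiviral transfer plasmid of about 10.3 kb for constitutive expression of human SPIB in mammalian cells; the record lists the parental backbone as unknown. It is propagated in E. coli through a high-copy ColE1/pUC-type origin with ampicillin resistance (AmpR). An f1 origin and an SV40/EM7-driven BleoR (Zeocin) cassette with SV40 poly(A) also sit in the plasmid backbone, outside the viral genome. The viral portion has a third-generation-style layout. A CMV enhancer/promoter is fused to a truncated HIV-1 5' LTR to drive genomic RNA production in packaging cells, followed by the Ψ packaging signal with a partial gag region, the RRE for Rev-dependent nuclear export, and the cPPT/CTS. The downstream truncated LTR is preceded by a loxP site and followed by a bGH polyadenylation signal. No WPRE is annotated.

The payload is a single EF-1α promoter-driven transcript. It encodes SPIB, an ETS-family transcriptional activator that binds PU-box elements and is implicated in plasmacytoid dendritic cell and B-cell development. This is followed by the hygromycin phosphotransferase gene (hph). According to the construct name, the two coding sequences are joined by a P2A self-cleaving peptide, which would fit the short unannotated gap between them, so transduced cells can be selected with hygromycin while expressing the transcription factor. The barcode is not annotated in either feature table; it may lie in the short unannotated stretch between hph and the 3' LTR, where it would be carried on the expressed transcript. That barcode allows the overexpressed factor to be identified in single-cell RNA-seq data, in keeping with use in pooled overexpression screens of cellular reprogramming. The depositor and sequencing-derived records differ by only three nucleotides in length and carry the same annotations.
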