Addgene plasmid #120483: EF1a_SPIB_P2A_Hygro_Barcode
Purpose: Barcoded lentiviral vector to express SPIB in mammalian cells under control of EF1a promoter. Barcoded for transcript detection in single cell RNA-seq.
Depositing lab: Prashant Mali. Depositing organization: University of California, San Diego (UCSD). Publication: Mapping Cellular Reprogramming via Pooled Overexpression Screens with Paired Fitness and Single-Cell RNA-Sequencing Readout. Parekh U, Wu Y, Zhao D, Worlikar A, Shah N, Zhang K, Mali P. Cell Syst. 2018 Nov 12. pii: S2405-4712(18)30433-2. doi: 10.1016/j.cels.2018.10.008. PubMed 30448000.
Backbone
  Vector backbone: Unknown
  Backbone size w/o insert (bp): 9514
  Vector type: Lentiviral
  Selectable markers: Hygromycin
Growth in bacteria
  Bacterial resistance: Ampicillin, 100 μg/mL
  Growth temperature: 37°C
  Growth strain: Stbl3
  Copy number: High Copy
Gene/Insert
  Gene/Insert name: SPIB
  Species: H. sapiens (human)
  Insert size (bp): 789
  Entrez Gene: SPIB (a.k.a. SPI-B)
  Promoter: EF1a
  Cloning method: Gibson Cloning
  Sequencing primers: 5′ 5'-ttctcaagcctcagacagtgg-3'
Terms and licenses: Academic/Nonprofit Terms; Industry Terms: Not Available to Industry
Depositor comments: 5' cloning site: BamHI (not destroyed), 3' cloning site: BamHI (not destroyed).
How to cite: EF1a_SPIB_P2A_Hygro_Barcode was a gift from Prashant Mali (Addgene plasmid # 120483 ; http://n2t.net/addgene:120483 ; RRID:Addgene_120483)
