>Addgene plasmid #120483 | EF1a_SPIB_P2A_Hygro_Barcode | depositor partial sequence | sequence record 228817 | SPIB gene
ATGCTCGCCCTGGAGGCTGCACAGCTCGACGGGCCACACTTCAGCTGTCTGTACCCAGATGGCGTCTTCT
ATGACCTGGACAGCTGCAAGCATTCCAGCTACCCTGATTCAGAGGGGGCTCCTGACTCCCTGTGGGACTG
GACTGTGGCCCCACCTGTCCCAGCCACCCCCTATGAAGCCTTCGACCCGGCAGCAGCCGCTTTTAGCCAC
CCCCAGGCTGCCCAGCTCTGCTACGAACCCCCCACCTACAGCCCTGCAGGGAACCTCGAACTGGCCCCCA
GCCTGGAGGCCCCGGGGCCTGGCCTCCCCGCATACCCCACGGAGAACTTCGCTAGCCAGACCCTGGTTCC
CCCGGCATATGCCCCGTACCCCAGCCCTGTGCTATCAGAGGAGGAAGACTTACCGTTGGACAGCCCTGCC
CTGGAGGTCTCGGACAGCGAGTCGGATGAGGCCCTCGTGGCTGGCCCCGAGGGGAAGGGATCCGAGGCAG
GGACTCGCAAGAAGCTGCGCCTGTACCAGTTCCTGCTGGGGCTACTGACGCGCGGGGACATGCGTGAGTG
CGTGTGGTGGGTGGAGCCAGGCGCCGGCGTCTTCCAGTTCTCCTCCAAGCACAAGGAACTCCTGGCGCGC
CGCTGGGGCCAGCAGAAGGGGAACCGCAAGCGCATGACCTACCAGAAGCTGGCGCGCGCCCTCCGAAACT
ACGCCAAGACCGGCGAGATCCGCAAGGTCAAGCGCAAGCTCACCTACCAGTTCGACAGCGCGCTGCTGCC
TGCAGTCCGCCGGGCCTTG
