>Addgene plasmid #120483 | EF1a_SPIB_P2A_Hygro_Barcode | depositor partial sequence | sequence record 228818 | SPIB barcode
GATCTTTAGTAACAGATCAA
